>Addgene plasmid #114628 | pTWIN1-His6-Ssp-Htt2-90(A2C)-49Q-A60C | addgene full sequence | sequence record 222814 | Addgene NGS Result
AGGAAGCAGCCCAGTAGTAGGTTGAGGCCGTTGAGCACCGCCGCCGCAAGGAATGGTGCATGCCGGCATG
CCGCCCTTTCGTCTTCAAGAATTAATTCCCAATTCCCCAGGCATCAAATAAAACGAAAGGCTCAGTCGAA
AGACTGGGCCTTTCGTTTTATCTGTTGTTTGTCGGTGAACGCTCTCCTGAGTAGGACAAATCCGCCGGGA
GCGGATTTGAACGTTGCGAAGCAACGGCCCGGAGGGTGGCGGGCAGGACGCCCGCCATAAACTGCCAGGA
ATTGGGGATCGGAATTAATTCCCGGTTTAAACCGGGGATCTCGATCCCGCGAAATTAATACGACTCACTA
TAGGGGAATTGTGAGCGGATAACAATTCCCCTCTAGAAATAATTTTGTTTAACTTTAAGAAGGAGATATA
CATATGCATCATCATCATCACCATAGCGGTGCAATTAGCGGTGATAGCCTGATTAGCCTGGCAAGCACCG
GTAAACGTGTTAGCATTAAAGATCTGCTGGATGAGAAAGATTTTGAGATTTGGGCCATTAACGAGCAGAC
CATGAAACTGGAAAGCGCAAAAGTTAGCCGTGTTTTTTGCACCGGTAAAAAACTGGTGTATATCCTGAAA
ACCCGTCTGGGTCGTACCATTAAAGCAACCGCAAATCATCGTTTTCTGACCATTGATGGTTGGAAACGTC
TGGATGAACTGAGCCTGAAAGAACATATTGCACTGCCTCGTAAACTGGAAAGTAGCAGCCTGCAACTGAG
TCCGGAAATTGAAAAACTGAGCCAGAGCGATATCTATTGGGATAGCATTGTTAGCATTACCGAAACCGGT
GTTGAAGAAGTTTTTGATCTGACCGTTCCGGGTCCGCACAATTTTGTTGCAAATGATATTATTGTGCACA
ACTGCACCCTGGAAAAACTGATGAAAGCATTTGAAAGCCTGAAAAGCTTTCAGCAGCAGCAACAACAGCA
GCAACAGCAACAGCAGCAGCAGCAGCAACAACAGCAGCAGCAACAGCAACAACAACAACAACAGCAGCAA
CAACAGCAACAGCAGCAACAACAACAGCAACAGCAGCAGCAGCAACAACAGCAACAGCCTCCGCCTCCGC
CACCGCCTCCTCCACCTCCGCAGCTGCCGCAACCTCCGCCTCAGTGCCAGCCGCTGCTGCCGCAGCCTCA
ACCTCCTCCACCACCTCCACCTCCACCGCCTGGTCCGGCAGTTGCAGAAGAACCGCTGCATCGTCCGTAA
CTGCAGGAAGGGGATCCGGCTGCTAACAAAGCCCGAAAGGAAGCTGAGTTGGCTGCTGCCACCGCTGAGC
AATAACTAGCATAACCCCTTGGGGCCTCTAAACGGGTCTTGAGGGGTTTTTTGCTGAAAGGAGGAACTAT
ATCCGGATAACTACGTCAGGTGGCACTTTTCGGGGAAATGTGCGCGGAACCCCTATTTGTTTATTTTTCT
AAATACATTCAAATATGTATCCGCTCATGAGACAATAACCCTGATAAATGCTTCAATAATATTGAAAAAG
GAAGAGTATGAGTATTCAACATTTCCGTGTCGCCCTTATTCCCTTTTTTGCGGCATTTTGCCTTCCTGTT
TTTGCTCACCCAGAAACGCTGGTGAAAGTAAAAGATGCTGAAGATCAGTTGGGTGCACGAGTGGGTTACA
TCGAACTGGATCTCAACAGCGGTAAGATCCTTGAGAGTTTTCGCCCCGAAGAACGTTTCCCAATGATGAG
CACTTTTAAAGTTCTGCTATGTGGCGCGGTATTATCCCGTGTTGACGCCGGGCAAGAGCAACTCGGTCGC
CGCATACACTATTCTCAGAATGACTTGGTTGAGTACTCACCAGTCACAGAAAAGCATCTTACGGATGGCA
TGACAGTAAGAGAATTATGCAGTGCTGCCATAACCATGAGTGATAACACTGCGGCCAACTTACTTCTGAC
AACGATCGGAGGACCGAAGGAGCTAACCGCTTTTTTGCACAACATGGGGGATCATGTAACTCGCCTTGAT
CGTTGGGAACCGGAGCTGAATGAAGCCATACCAAACGACGAGCGTGACACCACGATGCCTGTAGCAATGG
CAACAACGTTGCGCAAACTATTAACTGGCGAACTACTTACTCTAGCTTCCCGGCAACAATTAATAGACTG
GATGGAGGCGGATAAAGTTGCAGGACCACTTCTGCGCTCGGCCCTTCCGGCTGGCTGGTTTATTGCTGAT
AAATCTGGAGCCGGTGAGCGTGGGTCTCGCGGTATCATTGCAGCACTGGGGCCAGATGGTAAGCCCTCCC
GTATCGTAGTTATCTACACGACGGGGAGTCAGGCAACTATGGATGAACGAAATAGACAGATCGCTGAGAT
AGGTGCCTCACTGATTAAGCATTGGTAACTGTCAGACCAAGTTTACTCATATATACTTTAGATTGATT
[38 nt withheld, positions 2449-2486]
A
[37 nt withheld, positions 2488-2524]
ATTTTGTTAAAATTCGCGTTAAATTTTTGTTAAATCAGCTCATTTTTTAACCAATAGGCCGAAATCGGCA
AAATCCCTTATAAATCAAAAGAATAGCCCGAGATAGGGT
[37 nt withheld, positions 2634-2670]
AAAGAACGTGGACTCCAACGTCAAAGG
[141 nt withheld, positions 2698-2838]
G
[125 nt withheld, positions 2840-2964]
AAAGGATCTAGGTGAAGATCCTTTTTGATAATCTCATGACCAAAATCCCTTAACGTGAGTTTTCGTTCCA
CTGAGCGTCAGACCCCGTAGAAAAGATCAAAGGATCTTCTTGAGATCCTTTTTTTCTGCGCGTAATCTGC
TGCTTGCAAACAAAAAAACCACCGCTACCAGCGGTGGTTTGTTTGCCGGATCAAGAGCTACCAACTCTTT
TTCCGAAGGTAACTGGCTTCAGCAGAGCGCAGATACCAAATACTGTCCTTCTAGTGTAGCCGTAGTTAGG
CCACCACTTCAAGAACTCTGTAGCACCGCCTACATACCTCGCTCTGCTAATCCTGTTACCAGTGGCTGCT
GCCAGTGGCGATAAGTCGTGTCTTACCGGGTTGGACTCAAGACGATAGTTACCGGATAAGGCGCAGCGGT
CGGGCTGAACGGGGGGTTCGTGCACACAGCCCAGCTTGGAGCGAACGACCTACACCGAACTGAGATACCT
ACAGCGTGAGCTATGAGAAAGCGCCACGCTTCCCGAAGGGAGAAAGGCGGACAGGTATCCGGTAAGCGGC
AGGGTCGGAACAGGAGAGCGCACGAGGGAGCTTCCAGGGGGAAACGCCTGGTATCTTTATAGTCCTGTCG
GGTTTCGCCACCTCTGACTTGAGCGTCGATTTTTGTGATGCTCGTCAGGGGGGCGGAGCCTATGGAAAAA
CGCCAGCAACGCGGCCTTTTTACGGTTCCTGGCCTTTTGCTGGCCTTTTGCTCACATGTTCTTTCCTGCG
TTATCCCCTGATTCTGTGGATAACCGTATTACCGCCTTTGAGTGAGCTGATACCGCTCGCCGCAGCCGAA
CGACCGAGCGCAGCGAGTCAGTGAGCGAGGAAGCTATGGTGCACTCTCAGTACAATCTGCTCTGATGCCG
CATAGTTAAGCCAGTATACACTCCGCTATCGCTACGTGACTGGGTCATGGCTGCGCCCCGACACCCGCCA
ACACCCGCTGACGCGCCCTGACGGGCTTGTCTGCTCCCGGCATCCGCTTACAGACAAGCTGTGACCGTCT
CCGGGAGCTGCATGTGTCAGAGGTTTTCACCGTCATCACCGAAACGCGCGAGGCAGCTGCGGTAAAGCTC
ATCAGCGTGGTCGTGCAGCGATTCACAGATGTCTACCTGTTCATCCGCGTCCAGCTCGTTGAGTTTCTCC
AGAAGCGTTAATGTCTGGCTTCTGATAAAGCGGGCCATGTTAAGGGCGGTTTTTTCCTGTTTGGTCACTG
ATGCCTCCGTGTAAGGGGGATTTCTGTTCATGGGGGTAATGATACCGATGAAACGAGAGAGGATGCTCAC
GATACGGGTTACTGATGATGAACATGCCCGGTTACTGGAACGTTGTGAGGGTAAACAACTGGCGGTATGG
ATGCGGCGGGACCAGAGAAAAATCACTCAGGGTCAATGCCAGCCGAACGCCAGCAAGACGTAGCCCAGCG
CGTCGGCCGCCATGCCGGCGATAATGGCCTGCTTCTCGCCGAAACGTTTGGTGGCGGGACCAGTGACGAA
GGCTTGAGCGAGGGCGTGCAAGATTCCGAATACCGCAAGCGACAGGCCGATCATCGTCGCGCTCCAGCGA
AAGCGGTCCTCGCCGAAAATGACCCAGAGCGCTGCCGGCACCTGTCCTACGAGTTGCATGATAAAGAAGA
CAGTCATAAGTGCGGCGACGATAGTCATGCCCCGCGCCCACCGGAAGGAGCTGACTGGGTTGAAGGCTCT
CAAGGGCATCGGTCGAGATCCCGGTGCCTAATGAGTGAGCTAACTTACATTAATTGCGTTGCGCTCACTG
CCCGCTTTCCAGTCGGGAAACCTGTCGTGCCAGCTGCATTAATGAATCGGCCAACGCGCGGGGAGAGGCG
GTTTGCGTATTGGGCGCCAGGGTGGTTTTTCTTTTCACCAGTGAGACGGGCAACAGCTGATTGCCCTTCA
CCGCCTGGCCCTGAGAGAGTTGCAGCAAGCGGTCCACGCTGGTTTGCCCCAGCAGGCGAAAATCCTGTTT
GATGGTGGTTAACGGCGGGATATAACATGAGCTGTCTTCGGTATCGTCGTATCCCACTACCGAGATATCC
GCACCAACGCGCAGCCCGGACTCGGTAATGGCGCGCATTGCGCCCAGCGCCATCTGATCGTTGGCAACCA
GCATCGCAGTGGGAACGATGCCCTCATTCAGCATTTGCATGGTTTGTTGAAAACCGGACATGGCACTCCA
GTCGCCTTCCCGTTCCGCTATCGGCTGAATTTGATTGCGAGTGAGATATTTATGCCAGCCAGCCAGACGC
AGACGCGCCGAGACAGAACTTAATGGGCCCGCTAACAGCGCGATTTGCTGGTGACCCAATGCGACCAGAT
GCTCCACGCCCAGTCGCGTACCGTCTTCATGGGAGAAAATAATACTGTTGATGGGTGTCTGGTCAGAGAC
ATCAAGAAATAACGCCGGAACATTAGTGCAGGCAGCTTCCACAGCAATGGCATCCTGGTCATCCAGCGGA
TAGTTAATGATCAGCCCACTGACGCGTTGCGCGAGAAGATTGTGCACCGCCGCTTTACAGGCTTCGACGC
CGCTTCGTTCTACCATCGACACCACCACGCTGGCACCCAGTTGATCGGCGCGAGATTTAATCGCCGCGAC
AATTTGCGACGGCGCGTGCAGGGCCAGACTGGAGGTGGCAACGCCAATCAGCAACGACTGTTTGCCCGCC
AGTTGTTGTGCCACGCGGTTGGGAATGTAATTCAGCTCCGCCATCGCCGCTTCCACTTTTTCCCGCGTTT
TCGCAGAAACGTGGCTGGCCTGGTTCACCACGCGGGAAACGGTCTGATAAGAGACACCGGCATACTCTGC
GACATCGTATAACGTTACTGGTTTCACATTCACCACCCTGAATTGACTCTCTTCCGGGCGCTATCATGCC
ATACCGCGAAAGGTTTTGCGCCATTCGATGGTGTCCGGGATCTCGACGCTCTCCCTTATGCGACTCCTGC
ATT
Features (pLannotate 1.2.2; 20 found; start..end, strand, type, name):
    115..201     +  terminator     rrnB T1 terminator: Escherichia coli rrnB; transcription terminator T1 from the E. coli rrnB gene
    336..354     +  promoter       T7 promoter: promoter for bacteriophage T7 RNA polymerase
    355..379     +  protein_bind   lac operator: The lac repressor binds to the lac operator to inhibit transcription in E. coli. This inhibition can be relieved by adding lactose or isopropyl-β-D-thiogalactopyranoside (IPTG). lac repressor encoded by lacI
    394..416     +  RBS            RBS: efficient ribosome binding site from bacteriophage T7 gene 10 (Olins and Rangwala, 1989)
    445..792     +  CDS            dnaB (fragment): DNAB_MYCTU - Experimental evidence at protein level: Swiss-Prot protein existence level 1. The intein is an endonuclease. From Mycobacterium tuberculosis (strain ATCC 25618 / H37Rv).
    778..927     +  CDS            dnaB (fragment): DNAB_MYCTU - Experimental evidence at protein level: Swiss-Prot protein existence level 1. The intein is an endonuclease. From Mycobacterium tuberculosis (strain ATCC 25618 / H37Rv).
   1279..1328    +  CDS            SET1 (fragment): solubility-enhancement tag derived from T7 phage gene 10B
   1336..1383    +  terminator     T7 terminator: transcription terminator for bacteriophage T7 RNA polymerase
   1443..1547    +  promoter       AmpR promoter: bla
   1548..2408    +  CDS            AmpR: β-lactamase; bla; confers resistance to ampicillin, carbenicillin, and related antibiotics
   2450..2963    -  rep_origin     M13 ori (sequence partly withheld): M13 bacteriophage origin of replication; arrow indicates direction of (+) strand synthesis
   3074..3662    +  rep_origin     ori: high-copy-number ColE1/pMB1/pBR322/pUC origin of replication
   3839..3929    -  misc_feature   bom (fragment): basis of mobility region from pBR322
   4031..4222    -  CDS            rop: Rop protein, which maintains plasmids at low copy number; rop
   4263..4373    +  CDS            mbeC (fragment): MBEC_ECOLX - Experimental evidence at protein level: Swiss-Prot protein existence level 1. Required for efficient mobilization of ColE1 plasmid and is thus essential to promote the specific transfer of the plasmid during conjugation. Probably functions by inducing DNA bending, helping the MbeA relaxase to melt the DNA around the nic site and cleave the phosphodiester bond. Binds specifically double-stranded DNA (dsDNA) containing the ColE1 oriT but does not recognize the inverted repeat (IR). From Escherichia coli.
   4408..4730    -  CDS            TcR (fragment): tetracycline efflux protein; tet; confers resistance to tetracycline
   4745..4766    -  protein_bind   CAP binding site: CAP binding activates transcription in the presence of cAMP. E. coli catabolite activator protein
   4779..5861    -  CDS            lacI: lac repressor; lacI; The lac repressor binds to the lac operator to inhibit transcription in E. coli. This inhibition can be relieved by adding lactose or isopropyl-β-D-thiogalactopyranoside (IPTG).
   5862..5939    -  promoter       lacI promoter: lacI
   5947..63      -  CDS            TcR (fragment) (across the origin): tetracycline efflux protein; tet; confers resistance to tetracycline
