[The description below was written by a language model from this plasmid's Addgene catalogue record and pLannotate feature annotations shown in this document.]
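Description:
pTWIN1-His6-Ssp-Htt2-90(A2C)-49Q-A60C is a bacterial expression plasmid built on the pTWIN1 intein-fusion backbone for producing a human huntingtin (HTT) exon 1 fragment in E. coli. It is selected with ampicillin through the bla (AmpR) gene and replicates from a ColE1/pMB1-type origin. The rop gene is also present, consistent with the low copy number listed in the record. An M13 phage origin, a bom fragment and remnants of a tetracycline resistance gene are backbone relics rather than functional payload.

Expression is driven by a T7 promoter with an adjacent lac operator and the T7 gene 10 ribosome binding site. It ends at a T7 terminator, and the plasmid's own lacI gene supplies the repressor. Transcription therefore requires a host providing T7 RNA polymerase and is induced with IPTG.

The open reading frame encodes an N-terminal His6 tag and the Ssp DnaB intein, followed by Htt residues 2-90 with a 49-glutamine tract and the A2C and A60C substitutions. The automated annotation labels the intein region as DnaB fragments by homology to a mycobacterial entry, whereas the catalogue identifies it as Ssp DnaB. It does not annotate the Htt insert, which presumably lies in the unannotated stretch between the intein and the terminator. The short "SET1" hit just before the terminator is probably vector-derived sequence.

In the pTWIN1 system, the His tag allows affinity capture and the intein cleaves at its C-terminal junction, releasing the target without extra residues. Here that would leave Cys2 as the N-terminal residue. The two engineered cysteines provide defined sites for thiol-directed labelling. This fits the associated study comparing the structure of monomeric exon 1 at wild-type and pathological polyglutamine lengths, although the record does not state the labelling scheme.
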