Addgene plasmid #114628: pTWIN1-His6-Ssp-Htt2-90(A2C)-49Q-A60C
Purpose: Bacterial expression of Htt fragment containing amino acids 2-90, with A2C & A60C cysteine mutations and a 49 polyQ repeat
Depositing lab: Hilal Lashuel. Depositing organization: Swiss Federal Institute of Technology (EPFL). Publication: Monomeric Huntingtin Exon 1 Has Similar Overall Structural Features for Wild-Type and Pathological Polyglutamine Lengths. Warner JB 4th, Ruff KM, Tan PS, Lemke EA, Pappu RV, Lashuel HA. J Am Chem Soc. 2017 Oct 18;139(41):14456-14469. doi: 10.1021/jacs.7b06659. Epub 2017 Oct 9. PubMed 28937758.
Backbone
  Vector backbone: pTWIN1
  Backbone manufacturer: NEB
  Vector type: Bacterial Expression
Growth in bacteria
  Bacterial resistance: Ampicillin, 100 μg/mL
  Growth temperature: 30°C
  Growth strain: NEB Stable
  Copy number: Low Copy
Gene/Insert
  Gene/Insert name: Huntingtin Exon1 fragment
  Species: H. sapiens (human)
  Mutation: A2C, A60C; 49 polyQ repeat
  Entrez Gene: HTT (a.k.a. HD, IT15, LOMARS)
  Tag / fusion protein: His6-Ssp DnaB intein (N terminal on backbone)
  Cloning method: Ligation Independent Cloning
  Sequencing primers: 5′ T7; 3′ T7-Term
Terms and licenses: Academic/Nonprofit Terms; Industry Terms: Not Available to Industry
How to cite: pTWIN1-His6-Ssp-Htt2-90(A2C)-49Q-A60C was a gift from Hilal Lashuel (Addgene plasmid # 114628 ; http://n2t.net/addgene:114628 ; RRID:Addgene_114628)
